Addgene plasmid #81278: pDONR223_FTH1_p.A161T
Purpose: Gateway Donor vector containing FTH1 , part of the Target Accelerator Plasmid Collection.
Depositing lab: Jesse Boehm & William Hahn & David Root. Depositing organization: Broad Institute. Publication: Systematic Functional Interrogation of Rare Cancer Variants Identifies Oncogenic Alleles. Kim E, Ilic N, Shrestha Y, Zou L, Kamburov A, Zhu C, Yang X, Lubonja R, Tran N, Nguyen C, Lawrence MS, Piccioni F, Bagul M, Doench JG, Chouinard CR, Wu X, Hogstrom L, Natoli T, Tamayo P, Horn H, Corsello SM, Lage K, Root DE, Subramanian A, Golub TR, Getz G, Boehm JS, Hahn WC. Cancer Discov. 2016 Jul;6(7):714-26. doi: 10.1158/2159-8290.CD-16-0160. Epub 2016 May 4. PubMed 27147599.
Backbone
  Vector backbone: pDONR223
  Backbone manufacturer: Invitrogen
  Backbone size w/o insert (bp): 2790
  Vector type: Gateway Entry vector
Growth in bacteria
  Bacterial resistance: Spectinomycin, 50 μg/mL
  Growth temperature: 37°C
  Growth strain: DH5alpha
  Copy number: High Copy
Gene/Insert
  Gene/Insert name: FTH1
  Species: H. sapiens (human)
  Mutation: K88E, L98Q, A161T
  GenBank ID: NM_002032.2
  Entrez Gene: FTH1 (a.k.a. FHC, FTH, FTHL6, HFE5, NBIA9, PIG15, PLIF)
  Promoter: None
  Cloning method: Gateway Cloning
  Sequencing primers: 5′ M13pUC-fwd; 3′ M13-Rev
Terms and licenses: Academic/Nonprofit Terms; Industry Terms: Not Available to Industry
Depositor comments: Closed state: stop codon immediately follows insert
How to cite: pDONR223_FTH1_p.A161T was a gift from Jesse Boehm & William Hahn & David Root (Addgene plasmid # 81278 ; http://n2t.net/addgene:81278 ; RRID:Addgene_81278)
