[The description below was written by a language model from this plasmid's Addgene catalogue record and pLannotate feature annotations shown in this document.]
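Description:
pDONR223_FTH1_p.A161T is a Gateway entry clone built on the Invitrogen pDONR223 backbone, carrying a variant open reading frame of human FTH1, the ferritin heavy chain, an iron-storage protein with ferroxidase activity. It is a small bacterial plasmid of about 3.3 kb, maintained in E. coli at high copy through a ColE1/pUC-type origin. Selection is with spectinomycin, conferred by the aadA (SmR) aminoglycoside adenylyltransferase gene. That gene lies downstream of a fragment of a class 1 integron Pc promoter and a remnant of a gentamicin resistance gene. Short lacZα and lacI fragments and the rrnB T1 and T2 terminators are further backbone remnants picked up by the annotation.

The FTH1 coding sequence (roughly 550 bp) is flanked by two attL recombination sites in opposite orientation. The automated annotation labels both as attL3, but functionally they are the sites that allow LR Clonase-mediated transfer of the insert into any compatible destination vector. The record lists no promoter for the insert, so the plasmid is not an expression construct itself. A T7 promoter lies just outside the downstream attL site, pointing back toward the insert. The clone is in the "closed" configuration, with a stop codon immediately after the ORF, so it suits native or N-terminally tagged expression but not C-terminal fusions.

Although named for the A161T substitution, the catalogue lists two additional changes, K88E and L98Q, which users should keep in mind when interpreting phenotypes. The plasmid belongs to the Target Accelerator Plasmid Collection, assembled for systematic functional testing of rare cancer-associated variants.
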