Features (pLannotate 1.2.2; 12 found; start..end, strand, type, name):
     38..74      -  CDS            lacZα (fragment): LacZα fragment of β-galactosidase; lacZ fragment
     91..186     +  protein_bind   attL3: mutant version of attL; recombination site for the Gateway® LR reaction LR Clonase™
    189..737     +  CDS            FTH1: FRIH_HUMAN - Also known as FTH, FTHL6. Experimental evidence at protein level: Swiss-Prot protein existence level 1. Stores iron in a soluble, non-toxic, readily available form. Important for iron homeostasis. Has ferroxidase activity. Iron is taken up in the ferrous form and deposited as ferric hydroxides after oxidation. Also plays a role in delivery of iron to cells. Mediates iron uptake in capsule cells of the developing kidney (By similarity). From Homo sapiens (Human).
    745..840     -  protein_bind   attL3: mutant version of attL; recombination site for the Gateway® LR reaction LR Clonase™
    859..877     -  promoter       T7 promoter: promoter for bacteriophage T7 RNA polymerase
   1067..1090    +  promoter       Pc promoter (fragment): intI1 (promoter lies within the coding sequence); class 1 integron promoter
   1266..1322    +  CDS            GmR (fragment): gentamycin acetyltransferase; aacC1; confers resistance to gentamycin
   1329..2120    +  CDS            SmR: aminoglycoside adenylyltransferase (Murphy, 1985); aadA; confers resistance to spectinomycin and streptomycin
   2213..2801    +  rep_origin     ori: high-copy-number ColE1/pMB1/pBR322/pUC origin of replication
   2984..3076    +  CDS            lacI (fragment): lac repressor; lacI; The lac repressor binds to the lac operator to inhibit transcription in E. coli. This inhibition can be relieved by adding lactose or isopropyl-β-D-thiogalactopyranoside (IPTG).
   3131..3158    -  terminator     rrnB T2 terminator: transcription terminator T2 from the E. coli rrnB gene
   3290..3333    +  terminator     rrnB T1 terminator: Escherichia coli rrnB; transcription terminator T1 from the E. coli rrnB gene
>Addgene plasmid #81278 | pDONR223_FTH1_p.A161T | addgene full sequence | sequence record 168366 | Addgene NGS Result
GGCAGTTCCCTACTCTCGCGTTAACGCTAGCATGGATGTTTTCCCAGTCACGACGTTGTAAAACGACGGC
CAGTCTTAAGCTCGGGCCCCAAATAATGATTTTATTTTGACTGATAGTGACCTGTTCGTTGCAACAAATT
GATGAGCAATGCTTTTTTATAATGCCAACTTTGTACAAAAAAGTTGGCATGACGACCGCGTCCACCTCGC
AGGTGCGCCAGAACTACCACCAGGACTCAGAGGCCGCCATCAACCGCCAGATCAACCTGGAGCTCTACGC
CTCCTACGTTTACCTGTCCATGTCTTACTACTTTGACCGCGATGATGTGGCTTTGAAGAACTTTGCCAAA
TACTTTCTTCACCAATCTCATGAGGAGAGGGAACATGCTGAGAAACTGATGAAGCTGCAGAACCAACGAG
GTGGCCGAATCTTCCTTCAGGATATCAAGGAACCAGACTGTGATGACTGGGAGAGCGGGCAGAATGCAAT
GGAGTGTGCATTACATTTGGAAAAAAATGTGAATCAGTCACTACTGGAACTGCACAAACTGGCCACTGAC
AAAAATGACCCCCATTTGTGTGACTTCATTGAGACACATTACCTGAATGAGCAGGTGAAAGCCATCAAAG
AATTGGGTGACCACGTGACCAACTTGCGCAAGATGGGAACGCCCGAATCTGGCTTGGCGGAATATCTCTT
TGACAAGCACACCCTGGGAGACAGTGATAATGAAAGCTGATTGCCAACTTTCTTGTACAAAGTTGGCATT
ATAAGAAAGCATTGCTTATCAATTTGTTGCAACGAACAGGTCACTATCAGTCAAAATAAAATCATTATTT
GCCATCCAGCTGATATCCCCTATAGTGAGTCGTATTACATGGTCATAGCTGTTTCCTGGCAGCTCTGGCC
CGTGTCTCAAAATCTCTGATGTTACATTGCACAAGATAAAAATATATCATCATGCCTCCTCTAGACCAGC
CAGGACAGAAATGCCTCGACTTCGCTGCTACCCAAGGTTGCCGGGTGACGCACACCGTGGAAACGGATGA
AGGCACGAACCCAGTGGACATAAGCCTGTTCGGTTCGTAAGCTGTAATGCAAGTAGCGTATGCGCTCACG
CAACTGGTCCAGAACCTTGACCGAACGCAGCGGTGGTAACGGCGCAGTGGCGGTTTTCATGGCTTGTTAT
GACTGTTTTTTTGGGGTACAGTCTATGCCTCGGGCATCCAAGCAGCAAGCGCGTTACGCCGTGGGTCGAT
GTTTGATGTTATGGAGCAGCAACGATGTTACGCAGCAGGGCAGTCGCCCTAAAACAAAGTTAAACATTAT
GAGGGAAGCGGTGATCGCCGAAGTATCGACTCAACTATCAGAGGTAGTTGGCGTCATCGAGCGCCATCTC
GAACCGACGTTGCTGGCCGTACATTTGTACGGCTCCGCAGTGGATGGCGGCCTGAAGCCACACAGTGATA
TTGATTTGCTGGTTACGGTGACCGTAAGGCTTGATGAAACAACGCGGCGAGCTTTGATCAACGACCTTTT
GGAAACTTCGGCTTCCCCTGGAGAGAGCGAGATTCTCCGCGCTGTAGAAGTCACCATTGTTGTGCACGAC
GACATCATTCCGTGGCGTTATCCAGCTAAGCGCGAACTGCAATTTGGAGAATGGCAGCGCAATGACATTC
TTGCAGGTATCTTCGAGCCAGCCACGATCGACATTGATCTGGCTATCTTGCTGACAAAAGCAAGAGAACA
TAGCGTTGCCTTGGTAGGTCCAGCGGCGGAGGAACTCTTTGATCCGGTTCCTGAACAGGATCTATTTGAG
GCGCTAAATGAAACCTTAACGCTATGGAACTCGCCGCCCGACTGGGCTGGCGATGAGCGAAATGTAGTGC
TTACGTTGTCCCGCATTTGGTACAGCGCAGTAACCGGCAAAATCGCGCCGAAGGATGTCGCTGCCGACTG
GGCAATGGAGCGCCTGCCGGCCCAGTATCAGCCCGTCATACTTGAAGCTAGACAGGCTTATCTTGGACAA
GAAGAAGATCGCTTGGCCTCGCGCGCAGATCAGTTGGAAGAATTTGTCCACTACGTGAAAGGCGAGATCA
CCAAGGTAGTCGGCAAATAACCCTCGAGCCACCCATGACCAAAATCCCTTAACGTGAGTTACGCGTCGTT
CCACTGAGCGTCAGACCCCGTAGAAAAGATCAAAGGATCTTCTTGAGATCCTTTTTTTCTGCGCGTAATC
TGCTGCTTGCAAACAAAAAAACCACCGCTACCAGCGGTGGTTTGTTTGCCGGATCAAGAGCTACCAACTC
TTTTTCCGAAGGTAACTGGCTTCAGCAGAGCGCAGATACCAAATACTGTTCTTCTAGTGTAGCCGTAGTT
AGGCCACCACTTCAAGAACTCTGTAGCACCGCCTACATACCTCGCTCTGCTAATCCTGTTACCAGTGGCT
GCTGCCAGTGGCGATAAGTCGTGTCTTACCGGGTTGGACTCAAGACGATAGTTACCGGATAAGGCGCAGC
GGTCGGGCTGAACGGGGGGTTCGTGCACACAGCCCAGCTTGGAGCGAACGACCTACACCGAACTGAGATA
CCTACAGCGTGAGCTATGAGAAAGCGCCACGCTTCCCGAAAGGAGAAAGGCGGACAGGTATCCGGTAAGC
GGCAGGGTCGGAACAGGAGAGCGCACGAGGGAGCTTCCAGGGGGAAACGCCTGGTATCTTTATAGTCCTG
TCGGGTTTCGCCACCTCTGACTTGAGCGTCGATTTTTGTGATGCTCGTCAGGGGGGCGGAGCCTATGGAA
AAACGCCAGCAACGCGGCCTTTTTACGGTTCCTGGCCTTTTGCTGGCCTTTTGCTCACATGTTCTTTCCT
GCGTTATCCCCTGATTCTGTGGATAACCGTATTACCGCCTTTGAGTGAGCTGATACCGCTCGCCGCAGCC
GAACGACCGAGCGCAGCGAGTCAGTGAGCGAGGAAGCGGAAGAGCGCCCAATACGCAAACCGCCTCTCCC
CGCGCGTTGGCCGATTCATTAATGCAGCTGGCACGACAGGTTTCCCGACTGGAAAGCGGGCAGTGAGCGC
AACGCAATTAATACGCGTACCGCTAGCCAGGAAGAGTTTGTAGAAACGCAAAAAGGCCATCCGTCAGGAT
GGCCTTCTGCTTAGTTTGATGCCTGGCAGTTTATGGCGGGCGTCCTGCCCGCCACCCTCCGGGCCGTTGC
TTCACAACGTTCAAATCCGCTCCCGGCGGATTTGTCCTACTCAGGAGAGCGTTCACCGACAAACAACAGA
TAAAACGAAAGGCCCAGTCTTCCGACTGAGCCTTTCGTTTTATTTGATGCCT
