>Addgene plasmid #81278 | pDONR223_FTH1_p.A161T | depositor partial sequence | sequence record 154597 | Insert sequence
ATGACGACCGCGTCCACCTCGCAGGTGCGCCAGAACTACCACCAGGACTCAGAGGCCGCCATCAACCGCC
AGATCAACCTGGAGCTCTACGCCTCCTACGTTTACCTGTCCATGTCTTACTACTTTGACCGCGATGATGT
GGCTTTGAAGAACTTTGCCAAATACTTTCTTCACCAATCTCATGAGGAGAGGGAACATGCTGAGAAACTG
ATGAAGCTGCAGAACCAACGAGGTGGCCGAATCTTCCTTCAGGATATCAAGGAACCAGACTGTGATGACT
GGGAGAGCGGGCAGAATGCAATGGAGTGTGCATTACATTTGGAAAAAAATGTGAATCAGTCACTACTGGA
ACTGCACAAACTGGCCACTGACAAAAATGACCCCCATTTGTGTGACTTCATTGAGACACATTACCTGAAT
GAGCAGGTGAAAGCCATCAAAGAATTGGGTGACCACGTGACCAACTTGCGCAAGATGGGAACGCCCGAAT
CTGGCTTGGCGGAATATCTCTTTGACAAGCACACCCTGGGAGACAGTGATAATGAAAGC
